Addgene plasmid #184102: pT2iU6m5Hoxa13bE4PCh(#765)
Purpose: cyclofen-inducible fish Hoxa13b activation via zebrafish transient transgenesis or mRNA synthesis
Depositing lab: Sophie Vriz. Depositing organization: College de France.
Backbone
  Vector backbone: pT2iU6 (pT2AL200R150G derivative)
  Backbone manufacturer: modified by M Volovitch from pT2AL200R150 of A Urasaki; Urasaki et al 2006, Genetics 174:639)
  Backbone size w/o insert (bp): 6256
  Vector type: Zebrafish transgenesis (blue eyes) + in vitro transcription
Growth in bacteria
  Bacterial resistance: Ampicillin, 100 μg/mL
  Growth temperature: 37°C
  Growth strain: DH5alpha
  Copy number: High Copy
Gene/Insert
  Gene/Insert name: 5myc-ZfHoxa13b-ERT2-P2A-mCherry
  Species: H. sapiens (myc), D. rerio (ZfHoxa13b), H. sapiens (ERT2), PTV-1 (P2A), Discosoma sp. (mCherry)
  Insert size (bp): 2889
  Mutation: ERT2: G400V, M543A, L544A, deleted 1-281;
  Promoter: Zf-Ubi+SP6
  Tag / fusion protein: 5xMyc (N terminal on insert)
  Cloning method: Restriction Enzyme; 5′ cloning site BamHI (not destroyed); 3′ cloning site AscI (not destroyed)
  Sequencing primers: 5′ SP6; 3′ SVLrev34
Resource information
  A portion of this plasmid was derived from a plasmid made by: synthetic ERT2
Terms and licenses: Academic/Nonprofit Terms; Industry Terms: Not Available to Industry
Depositor comments: 5myc; ZfHoxa13b: NP_571269; ERT2: NP_000116; P2A: AIE57569; mCherry: AY678264 (polycistronic mRNA: mCherry cytoplasmic marker of expression);
How to cite: pT2iU6m5Hoxa13bE4PCh(#765) was a gift from Sophie Vriz (Addgene plasmid # 184102 ; http://n2t.net/addgene:184102 ; RRID:Addgene_184102)
