[The description below was written by a language model from this plasmid's Addgene catalogue record and pLannotate feature annotations shown in this document.]
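Description:
pT2iU6m5Hoxa13bE4PCh(#765) is a dual-purpose zebrafish expression plasmid built on pT2iU6, a modified derivative of the Tol2 transposon vector pT2AL200R150G. It is intended both for transient transgenesis in zebrafish and as a template for in vitro mRNA synthesis. In bacteria it is maintained as a high-copy plasmid through a ColE1/pUC-type origin and selected with ampicillin via the β-lactamase gene. A fragment of the f1 origin and a T3 promoter are also annotated in the backbone. The vector type mentions a "blue eyes" transgenesis marker, but the automated feature table does not annotate that marker, the Tol2 arms or the zebrafish ubiquitin promoter, leaving a large stretch upstream of the SP6 promoter undescribed. The short "CEN4" match in that region is probably a spurious hit.

The 2.9 kb insert, cloned between BamHI and AscI, is driven by the zebrafish ubiquitin promoter for broad in vivo expression, followed by an SP6 promoter for run-off transcription. It encodes five N-terminal Myc epitope tags fused to zebrafish Hoxa13b. This is joined to ERT2, the human estrogen receptor ligand-binding domain lacking residues 1–281 and carrying G400V, M543A and L544A. A P2A peptide then separates mCherry, and an SV40 polyadenylation signal ends the transcript. The ERT2 fusion keeps the homeodomain transcription factor inactive until a tamoxifen-type ligand is supplied. Here that ligand is cyclofen, which gives inducible control of Hoxa13b activity. Because P2A releases mCherry as a separate protein, it acts as a cytoplasmic marker of expressing cells, while the Myc tags allow detection of the fusion protein.
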