Features (pLannotate 1.2.2; 16 found; start..end, strand, type, name):
      2..129     +  rep_origin     f1 ori (fragment) (sequence partly withheld): f1 bacteriophage origin of replication; arrow indicates direction of (+) strand synthesis
    150..168     -  promoter       T3 promoter: promoter for bacteriophage T3 RNA polymerase
   3504..3527    -  misc_feature   CEN4 (fragment): S. cerevisiae CEN4 centromere
   3975..3993    +  promoter       SP6 promoter: promoter for bacteriophage SP6 RNA polymerase
   4043..4072    +  CDS            Myc: Myc (human c-Myc proto-oncogene) epitope tag
   4082..4111    +  CDS            Myc: Myc (human c-Myc proto-oncogene) epitope tag
   4121..4150    +  CDS            Myc: Myc (human c-Myc proto-oncogene) epitope tag
   4160..4189    +  CDS            Myc: Myc (human c-Myc proto-oncogene) epitope tag
   4199..4228    +  CDS            Myc: Myc (human c-Myc proto-oncogene) epitope tag
   4268..5131    +  CDS            hoxa13b: HXADB_DANRE - Also known as hoxa-13, hoxa13. Experimental evidence at transcript level: Swiss-Prot protein existence level 2. Sequence-specific transcription factor which is part of a developmental regulatory system that provides cells with specific positional identities on the anterior-posterior axis. From Danio rerio (Zebrafish) (Brachydanio rerio).
   5180..6112    +  CDS            ERT2: mutated ligand-binding domain of the human estrogen receptor (Feil et al., 1997)
   6197..6904    +  CDS            mCherry: mCherry is a basic (constitutively fluorescent) red fluorescent protein published in 2004, derived from Discosoma sp.. It is reported to be a very rapidly-maturing monomer with low acid sensitivity.
   6927..7056    -  polyA_signal   SV40 poly(A) signal: SV40 polyadenylation signal
   7397..7985    -  rep_origin     ori: high-copy-number ColE1/pMB1/pBR322/pUC origin of replication
   8156..9016    -  CDS            AmpR: β-lactamase; bla; confers resistance to ampicillin, carbenicillin, and related antibiotics
   9017..9121    -  promoter       AmpR promoter: bla
>Addgene plasmid #184102 | pT2iU6m5Hoxa13bE4PCh(#765) | addgene full sequence | sequence record 365950 | Addgene NGS Result
G
[124 nt withheld, positions 2-125]
CGCCCGATACTCCAGCTTTTGTTCCCTTTAGTGAGGGTTAATTGCGCGTTACACAGAGGTGTAAAGTACT
TGAGTAATTTTACTTGATTACTGTACTTAAGTATTATTTTTGGGGATTTTTACTTTACTTGAGTACAATT
AAAAATCAATACTTTTACTTTTACTTAATTACATTTTTTTAGAAAAAAAAGTACTTTTTACTCCTTACAA
TTTTATTTACAGTCAAAAAGTACTTATTTTTTGGAGATCACTTCCTCATAGGGATAACAGGGTAATGGCC
GGCCTTTTTTAGGTCCCAGATCTGAAGCTACCCCTAACACACTATTCTACACACAGAAAATGCTCTTCAC
TAGGTCGAGACCAGCAAAGTTCTAGAATTTGTCGAAACATTTATGTTATATATTTCCTGAAAAAAATTCT
GAGTAAGTTCTTAAGTGTTATTGCCAGCAACATAAACAACAGACGGCAAAATGAATAAATGATAACAAAG
CAGTAGGCTTAAATAAACCTAATTTTTATAGGCTGTTCTCTACAACCCTCAAACAGTGATTAGTTTTGTA
CTTATAAACTTGCCCTTTCATTCATATTTCAAGAAAATTGGTTCAGAAGATCTGGATATTCTAGCAGTTG
TTCAAGCTCATGGAGGGATCAGTGACCTGATTCCACAATGACTAGGCCTAATCCAGAAATTAGATGACTG
TCAACATAAAAAGGCACAGCACTCACTAGCTGCCCTATATATTTTATTATATTTTACATATATTATTTTA
TTTATTTAGCTCTGAGTGCTGTACTTTCTGGTTAAAGAAAACTGCTTACAACAGCTAACCTGTACTACCT
CAGGCTCAGGGAATTTGGAACAGGTTTGTCTGGTTTGTTTCTTTAACCATGCATGCTTGTTTTCAACTAT
GGCAACACAGTCACATGGGACATTACAGAAATGATTTGTCGATGACATGCGACTTTTCTTTAATAAAGCG
CAAAGATCCCAAAAAGCAAACTTTTAACAAAAATCATATAATTATATTTTCAATCCAGCTTTGTAGCAAC
TTTGTGCTGCTGTTCACTCAGCAACAGATAGTCAGTATAAGGTCAGTGTGTCTCAAAGCAGTGCCATCTG
TTTCACACATTGCGTTCTATATATAAGTGTGCTGGTTGACACGACACTGTATAAGGCCTAGGCTAAAACA
CAAACAATGTAGAATGACACTGTGTTTTTTTTGTAAACAAATGTTGTTTTTGGTTAAACATCTTTGTGAA
AACATCCTCCTGTCATGTATTTGCTATATTCAAATGTTAAACCCGTGCAGAATAGAACATATACAAAAAA
AAACAACACAACACATTTTTAAACATTATTAAATATCAAGTATTGCTGGCAGTTCTGTTTCTGTTTTACA
GTACCCTTTGCCACAGTTCTCCGCTTTTCCTGGTCCAGATTCCACAAGTCTGATTCACCAATAGCAAAGC
GAATAAACAACCAAAGCAGCCAATCACTGCTTGTAGACTGTCCTGCGAGACCGGCCCATTCCAGCACATT
CTGGAAACTTCCTTTATATGATAATTATAAATACATTTAAATTATTGATACAAAACATGTAATTCCTAGA
ACATAACCATAGCAATCATTAGTTTTCAGGGTAATTATGTATTTTTAGGATTTGACTGCGGAAAGATCTG
GTCATGTGACGTCTCATGAACGTCACGGCCCTGGGTTTCTATAAATACAGTAGGACTCTCGACCATCGGC
AGATTTTTCGAAGAAGAAGATCAGTTTCAGGAGCCGTACTGTTCCGTTTCAACGCAAATATTAACGGTAA
GAGCGAATTTCCTAGTTTGTTTTCATGCCATTCTTTAAAACCATAGCGTATTACTTTAATTATAGTAAAC
TTTCGCTTTCTTTATTACAAGAGACGTTTTGTGTTGATTCTCCGCGGACATTTTCGGTCAGACAATCAGA
AAATGACCGCGGAGGACCAGTAACTTGCATTACACGTAAGTTAAATCTTCGTGTATTAAAATGGTTAGGT
TGTTAACGTCAAATAGGTTACCGTGTTTGCGTGTGATCAGGTTGGTTTTGTTAGATTTTTGTCAGTATTT
TTAATTTATTTGTTTTAGTTTATTTATTTTTTTTGCTGAATCATAGTTTGTGAACAAAGAACCCGGATGT
TACATACAGTACAGCCGCCATGTTACAGAGAGTTATAACTTAATCATTTTAAAAATAATTTTGCCTTACT
TTTAGTTTGTCATGTTGAGAAATGAGGAAATGTTAAAATGAGGAAATATCCAATTAATTTAATATATCAA
AATAATCCATGATTACAATGCACTGAACTGGAGAAAATTAAGATGTTTTCTAGTGTCATGAAACAAATGT
AAGAGATGTACATTGTAGATGTTTTATGTCAAGAATTGGCTAGTTGATGCAGCATACTGGCGATACTCAG
TTGTAATAACAGTAACGTTACATGTTAATAGACTACTGAGTATGCTGTTCTGTCTATGTATGCTCTGTAA
GCTACGAGAAGGACTTTTTTAAACAGTAAAGGGTGCAATATTTTTACAAATTGAATTAAATAAAGGCTGT
CTATTAAGTAATATGCTTGATATTTTTCTTACTTGATCGGAAATAAGAAAAAATATAAACGTTGTTGCTC
TAAAAATCCTAGTTCAGTTTAGCCAACCACAAATACCTTTTTGTTCCTCCAACAGTTTTTTTTTCTTCTC
TATAATATTTGGCAGTCTATAGTACTCCAAATGTTTCCCCACAGTCTAACTAATTGGTACAGCCAAAATC
ATGACACTTATTGCAATAATAATTTTGGTTCATTGGCATTGTTGATAGCCTGTGCCACTAATATGGTCGA
TTGATCATGCTTCAGGAAGAAAACTATATTGTTTGATGTAAGATTATTAAATCTTCACCTGCTTCCATTA
CAAACTATTCCCATCTTATTGAATTCTGGTATGTCTTAAAGGATTAGTTCACTTCCCAAATCAAAATTTA
CTTAGCCTTTTTTCATCCATGATCCCTTTTTTTCATCATTAATGAAGAAATTGTTTTTGAAAAAGTTTCA
AGATTTTTTTCTCTATATTGTGGAGCTTGTTAGTTTAAAATTCCAAAATGCAATATGTGGCTTCAAATGG
TTCTAAATGATCCCAGTCAAGGAATAACAGTCTTATCTAATGAAACCATTAGACCTTTAAAAATAAAAAA
AATAAAAGTATTTATTTTTAAATGACTGAGTGATTAAGTTGAATTTCAGCGTTTCCTTACTGTGTAGAAG
TCCTTCCTTACTGGCCCCACCCTTTGGTTCTCTGCCAATCTGCTACCTAATGTAATGTTGTGGAACATTA
TTATTCTTTATTTCTTAATTTTTTATTTTTTATTTTAAAACAATGTAAACTGCACAGATGTGCAGTTTGT
TTAAAATGGCCAATGCTTTGGAAATGCATGACATAATTAGATTTCATGATGCACAAAGCCAAATCTCAGA
GCTTGTGCAAAATGAGCTATCATTTCACTAGGTAAGACCCTAAATTTTCATATAGGATCATTTGGACAAT
TTTGCTGCAGGTAAAATGCATTCTATAGTCCACTGTCAGCCATTGTTTTGGATAGTATTTATTTTTCTCT
ACAAGTATAGTCAATAGTTTTCTATTATTTTAAAGGTTTGTAACATTTAAGGGTGACCAAATGCAAAGTA
AAATTTCATTTTCGGGTGAACTATCTCGTTTAACATGGGAGAAGTGCAAAACATACATTATTGGCTAGAA
CATTGTAGTATTTTTTAAATGGAAATGTGTGATTGCTAATCTTACTTTGAATTTGTTTACAGGGATCTGA
TTTAGGTGACACTATAGAATACAAGCTACTTGTTCTTTTTGCAGGATCCCATCGATTTAAAGCTATGGAG
CAAAAGCTCATTTCTGAAGAGGACTTGAATGAAATGGAGCAAAAGCTCATTTCTGAAGAGGACTTGAATG
AAATGGAGCAAAAGCTCATTTCTGAAGAGGACTTGAATGAAATGGAGCAAAAGCTCATTTCTGAAGAGGA
CTTGAATGAAATGGAGCAAAAGCTCATTTCTGAAGAGGACTTGAATGAAATGGAGAGCTTGGGCGACCTC
ACCATGGCTAGCACAGCGTCTTTACTCCTCCATTCCCGCTGGATTGACCCGGTGATGTTTCTCTATGACA
ACGGTTTGGATGATATGAGCAAAAACATGGAAGGATTTGTGGGAGGCAATTTTGCTGCGAACCAGTGTAG
GAATCTCATTGCCCATCCGTCTACTTTGGCTCCGAGTACAACCTACACATCGAGTGAGGTGCCAGTGTCG
GGCATGGGAGAGCCTGTCAAACAATGCAGCCCGTGTTCGGCCGTGCAAAATACCCCAAGTGCTTCTTTGC
CCTATGGATATTTTGGCGGCAGCTATTACCCGTGTAGGATGCCCAAGTCCTGCACGCAACCCACCACATA
TGGAGAAAAATACATGGACACTTCTGTTTCTGGAGAGGAGTTTCCTTCTAGGGCAAAGGAATTTGCTTTC
TACCAGGGCTACTCGTCTGGCCCTTACCAGCCTGTACCAAGTTACCTTGACGTGCCAGTTGTGCCTGCTC
TGAGCGCACCTTCGGAACCGAGACATGAATCTCTACTGCCTGTGGAAACGTACCAGCCGTGGGCAATCAC
TAACGGGTGGAGCAGTCCAGTGTACTGCCCGAAAGATCAAACACAGTCAAGTACCTTGTGGAAATCGTCT
ATCCAAGATACCGTGTCAGGAACCGATGGAGCCTCAGTACGTCGAGGGAGAAAGAAGCGGGTTCCCTACA
CCAAGGTTCAATTGAAGGAACTAGAACGAGAATATGCCACAAATAAGTTCATCACAAAGGACAAACGAAG
AAGGATCTCTGCTCACACAAACCTGACCGAGCGACAAGTGACCATCTGGTTTCAGAACAGGCGGGTAAAA
GAAAAGAAAGTGGTCAACAAGTACAAGGGCATCAGCCAAGCTGGGCCAGAGAACCTGTACTTCCAGGGGC
TCGAGCCCTCTGCCGGAGACATGAGAGCTGCAAACCTTTGGCCGAGCCCGCTGATGATTAAACGCTCTAA
GAAGAACAGCCTGGCCTTGTCCCTGACCGCCGACCAGATGGTCAGTGCCTTGTTGGATGCCGAGCCCCCC
ATACTCTATTCCGAGTATGATCCTACCAGACCCTTCAGTGAGGCTTCGATGATGGGCTTACTGACCAACC
TGGCAGACAGGGAGCTGGTTCACATGATTAACTGGGCCAAGAGGGTGCCAGGCTTTGTGGATTTGACCCT
CCACGATCAGGTCCACCTCCTAGAATGTGCCTGGCTAGAGATCCTGATGATTGGTCTCGTCTGGCGCAGC
ATGGAGCACCCAGTGAAGCTACTGTTTGCTCCTAACTTGCTCTTGGACAGGAACCAGGGAAAATGTGTAG
AGGGCATGGTGGAGATTTTCGACATGCTGCTGGCTACATCATCTCGGTTCCGCATGATGAATCTGCAGGG
AGAGGAATTTGTGTGCCTCAAATCTATTATTTTGCTTAATTCTGGAGTTTACACATTTCTGTCCAGCACC
CTGAAGTCTCTGGAGGAAAAGGACCATATCCATCGAGTGCTGGACAAGATCACAGACACTTTGATTCACC
TGATGGCTAAGGCTGGCCTGACCCTGCAGCAGCAGCATCAGAGACTCGCACAGCTTCTCCTGATCCTCTC
CCACATCAGGCACATGAGTAACAAAGGCATGGAGCATCTGTACTCTATGAAGTGCAAGAACGTGGTGCCC
CTCTATGATCTGCTGCTGGAGGCGGCGGACGCTCACCGCCTACATGCGCCCACTAGCCGTGGAGGGGCAT
CCGTGGAGGAAACAGACCAAAGCCACTTGGCTACTGCGGGCTCTACTTCATCTCATTCCTTGCAAAAGTA
TTACATCACGGGGGAGGCAGAGGGTTTCCCTGCCACAGCACCAGGTTCCGGCAGCGCTACAAACTTCTCT
CTGCTCAAGCAGGCTGGAGATGTGGAAGAAAACCCTGGGCCCGAAGACGGCATGGTGAGCAAGGGCGAGG
AGGATAACATGGCTATCATCAAGGAGTTCATGCGCTTCAAGGTTCACATGGAGGGCTCCGTGAACGGCCA
CGAGTTCGAGATCGAGGGCGAGGGCGAGGGCCGCCCCTACGAGGGCACCCAGACCGCCAAGCTGAAGGTG
ACAAAGGGCGGCCCCCTGCCCTTCGCCTGGGACATCCTGAGCCCTCAGTTCATGTACGGCTCCAAAGCCT
ACGTGAAGCACCCCGCCGACATCCCCGACTACTTGAAGCTGTCTTTCCCAGAGGGCTTCAAGTGGGAGCG
CGTGATGAACTTCGAGGACGGCGGCGTGGTGACAGTGACCCAGGACTCTTCTCTGCAGGACGGCGAGTTT
ATCTACAAGGTGAAGCTGCGCGGCACCAACTTCCCCTCCGACGGCCCCGTAATGCAGAAGAAAACTATGG
GATGGGAGGCTTCTTCCGAGCGGATGTACCCAGAGGACGGAGCCCTGAAGGGCGAGATCAAGCAGAGGCT
GAAGCTGAAGGACGGCGGCCACTACGATGCCGAGGTCAAGACCACCTACAAGGCCAAGAAGCCCGTGCAA
CTGCCCGGAGCCTACAACGTCAACATCAAGTTGGACATCACCTCCCACAACGAGGACTACACCATCGTGG
AACAGTACGAACGCGCCGAGGGCCGCCACAGCACCGGCGGCATGGACGAGCTGTACAAGTAAGGCGCGCC
GATATCTACGTAGACATGATAAGATACATTGATGAGTTTGGACAAACCACAACTAGAATGCAGTGAAAAA
AATGCTTTATTTGTGAAATTTGTGATGCTATTGCTTTATTTGTAACCATATTAAGCTGCAATAAACAAGT
TAACAACAACAATTGCATTCATTTTATGTTTCAGGTTCAGGGGGAGGTGTGGGAGGTTTTTTCCTGCAGG
ACTCTAGTCGCGGCCGCTAGGGATAACAGGGTAATGGCCGCTCTTCCGCTAATACTCAAGTACAATTTTA
ATGGAGTACTTTTTTACTTTTACTCAAGTAAGATTCTAGCCAGATACTTTTACTTTTAATTGAGTAAAAT
TTTCCCTAAGTACTTGTACTTTCACTTGAGTAAAATTTTTGAGTACTTTTTACACCTCTGCCCTGCATCA
GCATGTGAGCAAAAGGCCAGCAAAAGGCCAGGAACCGTAAAAAGGCCGCGTTGCTGGCGTTTTTCCATAG
GCTCCGCCCCCCTGACGAGCATCACAAAAATCGACGCTCAAGTCAGAGGTGGCGAAACCCGACAGGACTA
TAAAGATACCAGGCGTTTCCCCCTGGAAGCTCCCTCGTGCGCTCTCCTGTTCCGACCCTGCCGCTTACCG
GATACCTGTCCGCCTTTCTCCCTTCGGGAAGCGTGGCGCTTTCTCATAGCTCACGCTGTAGGTATCTCAG
TTCGGTGTAGGTCGTTCGCTCCAAGCTGGGCTGTGTGCACGAACCCCCCGTTCAGCCCGACCGCTGCGCC
TTATCCGGTAACTATCGTCTTGAGTCCAACCCGGTAAGACACGACTTATCGCCACTGGCAGCAGCCACTG
GTAACAGGATTAGCAGAGCGAGGTATGTAGGCGGTGCTACAGAGTTCTTGAAGTGGTGGCCTAACTACGG
CTACACTAGAAGAACAGTATTTGGTATCTGCGCTCTGCTGAAGCCAGTTACCTTCGGAAAAAGAGTTGGT
AGCTCTTGATCCGGCAAACAAACCACCGCTGGTAGCGGTGGTTTTTTTGTTTGCAAGCAGCAGATTACGC
GCAGAAAAAAAGGATCTCAAGAAGATCCTTTGATCTTTTCTACGGGGTCTGACGCTCAGTGGAACGAAAA
CTCACGTTAAGGGATTTTGGTCATGAGATTATCAAAAAGGATCTTCACCTAGATCCTTTTAAATTAAAAA
TGAAGTTTTAAATCAATCTAAAGTATATATGAGTAAACTTGGTCTGACAGTTACCAATGCTTAATCAGTG
AGGCACCTATCTCAGCGATCTGTCTATTTCGTTCATCCATAGTTGCCTGACTCCCCGTCGTGTAGATAAC
TACGATACGGGAGGGCTTACCATCTGGCCCCAGTGCTGCAATGATACCGCGAGACCCACGCTCACCGGCT
CCAGATTTATCAGCAATAAACCAGCCAGCCGGAAGGGCCGAGCGCAGAAGTGGTCCTGCAACTTTATCCG
CCTCCATCCAGTCTATTAATTGTTGCCGGGAAGCTAGAGTAAGTAGTTCGCCAGTTAATAGTTTGCGCAA
CGTTGTTGCCATTGCTACAGGCATCGTGGTGTCACGCTCGTCGTTTGGTATGGCTTCATTCAGCTCCGGT
TCCCAACGATCAAGGCGAGTTACATGATCCCCCATGTTGTGCAAAAAAGCGGTTAGCTCCTTCGGTCCTC
CGATCGTTGTCAGAAGTAAGTTGGCCGCAGTGTTATCACTCATGGTTATGGCAGCACTGCATAATTCTCT
TACTGTCATGCCATCCGTAAGATGCTTTTCTGTGACTGGTGAGTACTCAACCAAGTCATTCTGAGAATAG
TGTATGCGGCGACCGAGTTGCTCTTGCCCGGCGTCAATACGGGATAATACCGCGCCACATAGCAGAACTT
TAAAAGTGCTCATCATTGGAAAACGTTCTTCGGGGCGAAAACTCTCAAGGATCTTACCGCTGTTGAGATC
CAGTTCGATGTAACCCACTCGTGCACCCAACTGATCTTCAGCATCTTTTACTTTCACCAGCGTTTCTGGG
TGAGCAAAAACAGGAAGGCAAAATGCCGCAAAAAAGGGAATAAGGGCGACACGGAAATGTTGAATACTCA
TACTCTTCCTTTTTCAATATTATTGAAGCATTTATCAGGGTTATTGTCTCATGAGCGGATACATATTTGA
ATGTATTTAGAAAAATAAACAAATAGGGGTTCCGCGCACATTTCCCCGAAAAGTGCCACCT
